>Addgene plasmid #56274 | IFP2.0-H2B-C-10 | addgene partial sequence | sequence record 116869 | SV40pA-R 5'-GAAATTTGTGATGCTATTGC-3'
GTTAACAACAACAATTGCATTCATTTTATGTTTCAGGTTCAGGGGGAGGTGTGGGAGGTTTTTTAAAGCA
AGTAAAACCTCTACAAATGTGGTATGGCTGATTATGATCAGTTATCTAGATCCGGTGGATCCTTACTTAG
CGCTGGTGTACTTGGTGATGGCCTTAGTACCCTCGGACACGGCGTGCTTGGCCAACTCCCCAGGCAGCAG
CAGGCGCACGGCCGTCTGGATCTCCCTGGAGGTGATGGTCGAGCGCTTGTTGTAATGCGCCAGGCGGGAA
GCCTCACCTGCGATGCGCTCGAAAATGTCGTTCACAAACGAATTCATGATGCCCATGGCCTTGGACGAAA
TGCCGGTGTCAGGGTGGACCTGCTTCAGAACCTTGTACACATAGATGGAATAGCTCTCCTTGCGGCTGCG
CTTGCGCTTCTTGCCGCCTTTCTTCTGCGCCTTAGTCACCGCCTTCTTGGAGCCCTTTTTCGGGGCGGGA
GCAGACTTCGCTGGCTCTGGGCCTCCGGAGCCTCCAGATCTGAGTCCGGAGGCTTCTTTCCTCTGCACCT
GCAGGGACAGGAGCCTCCCCAGATACTCCAGGGTGGTCCGCAGATCGGGTGGCAGCACGTAGGGTGTCTG
ATGGTGGCAGACAATCAGTCCCCACAGCTGGCCGCCGACCACGACGCTGACGCTCAGGGAGGAGCCCACT
CCCATATTCCTCAGGTACTGCATGTGCATTGGGGATGTAGCTCTGAGGACAGCTCCGCCCAGAGGTGTAG
GAGCATTTGTCTGGGGATTCAGCACGGGGTCGAGGGGCACTGCTGCAGCCCTGGTGTCTGCGGT
