[The description below was written by a language model from this plasmid's Addgene catalogue record.]
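Description:
IFP2.0-H2B-C-10 is a mammalian expression plasmid built on the IFP2.0-C1 backbone (about 4.75 kb without the insert), a C1-style fusion vector in which the fluorescent protein sits upstream of the cloning site so that the gene of interest is joined to its C-terminal end. The plasmid is maintained at high copy number in E. coli under kanamycin selection, and it carries a neomycin resistance marker that allows G418 selection of stably transfected mammalian cells. No feature table is provided, so the origins of replication and the details of the resistance cassette are not stated. The use of an SV40 polyA reverse sequencing primer suggests that an SV40 polyadenylation signal lies downstream of the insert.

The payload is human histone H2B (the H2BC11/HIST1H2BJ gene) expressed from the CMV promoter as a fusion with IFP2.0 at its N terminus. The H2B coding sequence carries two recorded substitutions, D26G and V119I. The "10" in the name may refer to the linker length between the two proteins, but the record does not confirm this. IFP2.0 is an infrared fluorescent protein engineered from a bacterial phytochrome, and the record gives its excitation as 684 nm and its emission as 708 nm. Because H2B is a core nucleosome component, the fusion incorporates into chromatin and marks the nucleus. The construct therefore serves as a far-red/near-infrared nuclear and histone localization marker. Such a marker suits imaging of nuclei and chromatin in cells, and its spectral position leaves the visible channels free for other fluorescent probes.
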