Addgene plasmid #56274: IFP2.0-H2B-C-10
Purpose: Localization: Nucleus/Histones, Excitation: 684, Emission: 708
Depositing lab: Michael Davidson. Depositing organization: Florida State University, Tallahassee.
Backbone
  Vector backbone: IFP2.0-C1
  Backbone size w/o insert (bp): 4750
  Vector type: Mammalian Expression
  Selectable markers: Neomycin (select with G418)
Growth in bacteria
  Bacterial resistance: Kanamycin, 50 μg/mL
  Growth temperature: 37°C
  Growth strain: DH5alpha
  Copy number: High Copy
Gene/Insert
  Gene/Insert name: H2B (alt names: Human Histone H2B; NM_021058.3)
  Species: H. sapiens (human)
  Mutation: D26G and V119I in H2B
  Entrez Gene: H2BC11 (a.k.a. H2B/r, H2BFR, H2BJ, HIST1H2BJ)
  Promoter: CMV
  Tag / fusion protein: IFP2.0 (N terminal on backbone)
  Cloning method: Unknown
  Sequencing primers: 5′ CMV-F; 3′ SV40pA-R
Terms and licenses: Academic/Nonprofit Terms; Industry Terms
Depositor comments: . Excitation = 684; Emission = 708
How to cite: IFP2.0-H2B-C-10 was a gift from Michael Davidson (Addgene plasmid # 56274 ; http://n2t.net/addgene:56274 ; RRID:Addgene_56274)
